>Addgene plasmid #171203 | pDC25 | addgene full sequence | sequence record 335776 | Addgene NGS Result
CAAATATTCTGAAATGAGCTGTTGACAATTAATCATCGGCTCGTATAATGTGTGGAATTGTGAGCGGATA
ACAATTTCACACAGGAAACAGTATTCATGTCCCCTATACTAGGTTATTGGAAAATTAAGGGCCTTGTGCA
ACCCACTCGACTTCTTTTGGAATATCTTGAAGAAAAATATGAAGAGCATTTGTATGAGCGCGATGAAGGT
GATAAATGGCGAAACAAAAAGTTTGAATTGGGTTTGGAGTTTCCCAATCTTCCTTATTATATTGATGGTG
ATGTTAAATTAACACAGTCTATGGCCATCATACGTTATATAGCTGACAAGCACAACATGTTGGGTGGTTG
TCCAAAAGAGCGTGCAGAGATTTCAATGCTTGAAGGAGCGGTTTTGGATATTAGATACGGTGTTTCGAGA
ATTGCATATAGTAAAGACTTTGAAACTCTCAAAGTTGATTTTCTTAGCAAGCTACCTGAAATGCTGAAAA
TGTTCGAAGATCGTTTATGTCATAAAACATATTTAAATGGTGATCATGTAACCCATCCTGACTTCATGTT
GTATGACGCTCTTGATGTTGTTTTATACATGGACCCAATGTGCCTGGATGCGTTCCCAAAATTAGTTTGT
TTTAAAAAACGTATTGAAGCTATCCCACAAATTGATAAGTACTTGAAATCCAGCAAGTATATAGCATGGC
CTTTGCAGGGCTGGCAAGCCACGTTTGGTGGTGGCGACCATCCTCCAAAATCGGATCTGGAAGTTCTGTT
CCAGGGGCCCCTGGGATCCCCGGAATTCCCGGGTCGACACATGTCGTCAATCATCCCAACTCCAAAGGCT
TTGATCGGAGAAAGATGTCTGACATCATCCAGCAAGTCTTCAAAGTTGAACAAGTCACTTGGCGTGGTTG
ATTCTAAAGCTACAAAATCACCAATGTATTCCGTCACAGTTTCTGGAAAAGAAACAGCTTCAGGAAAGCG
AATTGCTCAAAAGTTGACTCCAAAGGTTGTGGCGCTGGAAAGCTCTTACATTACCGGAATTCCAGTTTCC
ACGGATTGTAATGGTTGCCCAACTCCGAAGAGAAGTGGAATCAATTGTGAAATTCGTGCAGCTGAAGTAT
ACAATCAAGCTGGGAAATGGCCCTTCGAAATCACCAGTGATCCGGCTCCACTTCCTTGTGAATCAGCCGA
TCGGATCGAATATCCTTCTCAAGATTGCACTCAAGATCCAGCTTCAACCTCGCCACCACCTCGCATTTCT
GAAAGCTTGACAGCATTCCTGGAAGCTCAGCAAGACTTTAACGACTACATTGATACTAACTACAAAGAAA
AGACACAACTCCTGAAAGTGAATTTGAATATTCACGGGATGTCACCTGAAAGATGGCTGTACTTGAATTA
TTTTTGCACCGAGACAATTCCAAGATTGGATGGTCCTTATGCCGATGATCCAAGAGTTCCACCTGTGCGA
AATATGTTCAGAAAATGGTTCCTCCGTTTTGCTGAAGCCTGCTTAGGAAATCCTCACCAGCTTGCAGTTA
TGCAAGAGATTGCTGCCACGTTTGTTCAGGCTCGGCTGGACGATACGAGCAGCTCCACAGACTCCACCAA
TATGCTCTACATGTTGTGGAAGGAGTGTATCGGACAGAAGAATATCATCGCAATTGCTGATGCGTGTTTA
CTTGCACATCTTCGGAAATCGGATCCTATCAAATACTTGAATGTAAAACGGGATTGGCTGGAATCTATTT
TTGACCCACCCAGAGATCAATGAGCGGCCGCATCGTGACTGACTGACGATCTGCCTCGCGCGTTTCGGTG
ATGACGGTGAAAACCTCTGACACATGCAGCTCCCGGAGACGGTCACAGCTTGTCTGTAAGCGGATGCCGG
GAGCAGACAAGCCCGTCAGGGCGCGTCAGCGGGTGTTGGCGGGTGTCGGGGCGCAGCCATGACCCAGTCA
CGTAGCGATAGCGGAGTGTATAATTCTTGAAGACGAAAGGGCCTCGTGATACGCCTATTTTTATAGGTTA
ATGTCATGATAATAATGGTTTCTTAGACGTCAGGTGGCACTTTTCGGGGAAATGTGCGCGGAACCCCTAT
TTGTTTATTTTTCTAAATACATTCAAATATGTATCCGCTCATGAGACAATAACCCTGATAAATGCTTCAA
TAATATTGAAAAAGGAAGAGTATGAGTATTCAACATTTCCGTGTCGCCCTTATTCCCTTTTTTGCGGCAT
TTTGCCTTCCTGTTTTTGCTCACCCAGAAACGCTGGTGAAAGTAAAAGATGCTGAAGATCAGTTGGGTGC
ACGAGTGGGTTACATCGAACTGGATCTCAACAGCGGTAAGATCCTTGAGAGTTTTCGCCCCGAAGAACGT
TTTCCAATGATGAGCACTTTTAAAGTTCTGCTATGTGGCGCGGTATTATCCCGTGTTGACGCCGGGCAAG
AGCAACTCGGTCGCCGCATACACTATTCTCAGAATGACTTGGTTGAGTACTCACCAGTCACAGAAAAGCA
TCTTACGGATGGCATGACAGTAAGAGAATTATGCAGTGCTGCCATAACCATGAGTGATAACACTGCGGCC
AACTTACTTCTGACAACGATCGGAGGACCGAAGGAGCTAACCGCTTTTTTGCACAACATGGGGGATCATG
TAACTCGCCTTGATCGTTGGGAACCGGAGCTGAATGAAGCCATACCAAACGACGAGCGTGACACCACGAT
GCCTGCAGCAATGGCAACAACGTTGCGCAAACTATTAACTGGCGAACTACTTACTCTAGCTTCCCGGCAA
CAATTAATAGACTGGATGGAGGCGGATAAAGTTGCAGGACCACTTCTGCGCTCGGCCCTTCCGGCTGGCT
GGTTTATTGCTGATAAATCTGGAGCCGGTGAGCGTGGGTCTCGCGGTATCATTGCAGCACTGGGGCCAGA
TGGTAAGCCCTCCCGTATCGTAGTTATCTACACGACGGGGAGTCAGGCAACTATGGATGAACGAAATAGA
CAGATCGCTGAGATAGGTGCCTCACTGATTAAGCATTGGTAACTGTCAGACCAAGTTTACTCATATATAC
TTTAGATTGATTTAAAACTTCATTTTTAATTTAAAAGGATCTAGGTGAAGATCCTTTTTGATAATCTCAT
GACCAAAATCCCTTAACGTGAGTTTTCGTTCCACTGAGCGTCAGACCCCGTAGAAAAGATCAAAGGATCT
TCTTGAGATCCTTTTTTTCTGCGCGTAATCTGCTGCTTGCAAACAAAAAAACCACCGCTACCAGCGGTGG
TTTGTTTGCCGGATCAAGAGCTACCAACTCTTTTTCCGAAGGTAACTGGCTTCAGCAGAGCGCAGATACC
AAATACTGTCCTTCTAGTGTAGCCGTAGTTAGGCCACCACTTCAAGAACTCTGTAGCACCGCCTACATAC
CTCGCTCTGCTAATCCTGTTACCAGTGGCTGCTGCCAGTGGCGATAAGTCGTGTCTTACCGGGTTGGACT
CAAGACGATAGTTACCGGATAAGGCGCAGCGGTCGGGCTGAACGGGGGGTTCGTGCACACAGCCCAGCTT
GGAGCGAACGACCTACACCGAACTGAGATACCTACAGCGTGAGCTATGAGAAAGCGCCACGCTTCCCGAA
GGGAGAAAGGCGGACAGGTATCCGGTAAGCGGCAGGGTCGGAACAGGAGAGCGCACGAGGGAGCTTCCAG
GGGGAAACGCCTGGTATCTTTATAGTCCTGTCGGGTTTCGCCACCTCTGACTTGAGCGTCGATTTTTGTG
ATGCTCGTCAGGGGGGCGGAGCCTATGGAAAAACGCCAGCAACGCGGCCTTTTTACGGTTCCTGGCCTTT
TGCTGGCCTTTTGCTCACATGTTCTTTCCTGCGTTATCCCCTGATTCTGTGGATAACCGTATTACCGCCT
TTGAGTGAGCTGATACCGCTCGCCGCAGCCGAACGACCGAGCGCAGCGAGTCAGTGAGCGAGGAAGCGGA
AGAGCGCCTGATGCGGTATTTTCTCCTTACGCATCTGTGCGGTATTTCACACCGCATAAATTCCGACACC
ATCGAATGGCGCAAAACCTTTCGCGGTATGGCATGATAGCGCCCGGAAGAGAGTCAATTCAGGGTGGTGA
ATGTGAAACCAGTAACGTTATACGATGTCGCAGAGTATGCCGGTGTCTCTTATCAGACCGTTTCCCGCGT
GGTGAACCAGGCCAGCCACGTTTCTGCGAAAACGCGGGAAAAAGTGGAAGCGGCGATGGCGGAGCTGAAT
TACATTCCCAACCGCGTGGCACAACAACTGGCGGGCAAACAGTCGTTGCTGATTGGCGTTGCCACCTCCA
GTCTGGCCCTGCACGCGCCGTCGCAAATTGTCGCGGCGATTAAATCTCGCGCCGATCAACTGGGTGCCAG
CGTGGTGGTGTCGATGGTAGAACGAAGCGGCGTCGAAGCCTGTAAAGCGGCGGTGCACAATCTTCTCGCG
CAACGCGTCAGTGGGCTGATCATTAACTATCCGCTGGATGACCAGGATGCCATTGCTGTGGAAGCTGCCT
GCACTAATGTTCCGGCGTTATTTCTTGATGTCTCTGACCAGACACCCATCAACAGTATTATTTTCTCCCA
TGAAGACGGTACGCGACTGGGCGTGGAGCATCTGGTCGCATTGGGTCACCAGCAAATCGCGCTGTTAGCG
GGCCCATTAAGTTCTGTCTCGGCGCGTCTGCGTCTGGCTGGCTGGCATAAATATCTCACTCGCAATCAAA
TTCAGCCGATAGCGGAACGGGAAGGCGACTGGAGTGCCATGTCCGGTTTTCAACAAACCATGCAAATGCT
GAATGAGGGCATCGTTCCCACTGCGATGCTGGTTGCCAACGATCAGATGGCGCTGGGCGCAATGCGCGCC
ATTACCGAGTCCGGGCTGCGCGTTGGTGCGGATATCTCGGTAGTGGGATACGACGATACCGAAGACAGCT
CATGTTATATCCCGCCGTTAACCACCATCAAACAGGATTTTCGCCTGCTGGGGCAAACCAGCGTGGACCG
CTTGCTGCAACTCTCTCAGGGCCAGGCGGTGAAGGGCAATCAGCTGTTGCCCGTCTCACTGGTGAAAAGA
AAAACCACGCTAGCGCCCAATACGCAAACCGCCTCTCCCCGCGCGTTGGCCGATTCATTAATGCAGCTGG
CACGACAGGTTTCCCGACTGGAAAGCGGGCAGTGAGCGCAACGCAATTAATGTAAGTTAGCTCACTCATT
AGGCACCCCAGGCTTTACACTTTATGCTTCCGGCTCGTATGTTGTGTGGAATTGTGAGCGGATAACAATT
TCACACAGGAAACAGCTATGACCATGATTACGGATTCACTGGCCGTCGTTTTACAACGTCGTGACTGGGA
AAACCCTGGCGTTACCCAACTTAATCGCCTTGCAGCACATCCCCCTTTCGCCAGCTGGCGTAATAGCGAA
GAGGCCCGCACCGATCGCCCTTCCCAACAGTTGCGCAGCCTGAATGGCGAATGGCGCTTTGCCTGGTTTC
CGGCACCAGAAGCGGTGCCGGAAAGCTGGCTGGAGTGCGATCTTCCTGAGGCCGATACTGTCGTCGTCCC
CTCAAACTGGCAGATGCACGGTTACGATGCGCCCATCTACACCAACGTGACCTATCCCATTACGGTCAAT
CCGCCGTTTGTTCCCACGGAGAATCCGACGGGTTGTTACTCGCTCACATTTAATGTTGATGAAAGCTGGC
TACAGGAAGGCCAGACGCGAATTATTTTTGATGGCGTTGGAATTAGCTTATCGACTGCACGGTGCACCAA
TGCTTCTGGCGTCAGGCAGCCATCGGAAGCTGTGGTATGGCTGTGCAGGTCGTAAATCACTGCATAATTC
GTGTCGCTCAAGGCGCACTCCCGTTCTGGATAATGTTTTTTGCGCCGACATCATAACGGTTCTGG
Features (pLannotate 1.2.2; 16 found; start..end, strand, type, name):
     22..50      +  promoter       tac promoter: strong E. coli promoter; hybrid between the trp and lac UV5 promoters
     58..74      +  protein_bind   lac operator: The lac repressor binds to the lac operator to inhibit transcription in E. coli. This inhibition can be relieved by adding lactose or isopropyl-β-D-thiogalactopyranoside (IPTG). lac repressor encoded by lacI
     97..750     +  CDS            GST26_SCHJA: Experimental evidence at protein level: Swiss-Prot protein existence level 1. GST isoenzymes appear to play a central role in the parasite detoxification system. Other functions are also suspected including a role in increasing the solubility of haematin in the parasite gut. From Schistosoma japonicum (Blood fluke).
   1801..1840    +  CDS            rop (fragment): Rop protein, which maintains plasmids at low copy number; rop
   1942..1982    +  misc_feature   bom (fragment): basis of mobility region from pBR322
   2087..2191    +  promoter       AmpR promoter: bla
   2192..3052    +  CDS            AmpR: β-lactamase; bla; confers resistance to ampicillin, carbenicillin, and related antibiotics
   3223..3811    +  rep_origin     ori: high-copy-number ColE1/pMB1/pBR322/pUC origin of replication
   3997..4048    -  misc_feature   bom (fragment): basis of mobility region from pBR322
   4055..4132    +  promoter       lacI promoter: lacI
   4133..5215    +  CDS            lacI: lac repressor; lacI; The lac repressor binds to the lac operator to inhibit transcription in E. coli. This inhibition can be relieved by adding lactose or isopropyl-β-D-thiogalactopyranoside (IPTG).
   5228..5249    +  protein_bind   CAP binding site: CAP binding activates transcription in the presence of cAMP. E. coli catabolite activator protein
   5264..5294    +  promoter       lac promoter: promoter for the E. coli lac operon
   5302..5318    +  protein_bind   lac operator: The lac repressor binds to the lac operator to inhibit transcription in E. coli. This inhibition can be relieved by adding lactose or isopropyl-β-D-thiogalactopyranoside (IPTG). lac repressor encoded by lacI
   5338..5511    +  CDS            lacZα: LacZα fragment of β-galactosidase; lacZ fragment
   5775..5891    -  CDS            yciV (fragment): RNAAM_ECOLI - Also known as trpH From Escherichia coli (strain K12).
