[The description below was written by a language model from this plasmid's Addgene catalogue record and pLannotate feature annotations shown in this document.]
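Description:
pDC25 is a bacterial expression plasmid built on the pGEX-6p-1 backbone for producing a GST-tagged C-terminal fragment of the C. elegans P granule protein MEG-3 in E. coli. The insert corresponds to amino acids 545–862 of meg-3, fused at its N terminus to glutathione S-transferase from Schistosoma japonicum. The sequenced plasmid is 5,945 nt and is propagated through a ColE1/pMB1-type origin recorded as high copy, with selection by ampicillin resistance from the β-lactamase gene under its own promoter.

Expression of the fusion is driven by the tac promoter, a strong trp/lac UV5 hybrid, followed by a lac operator. The plasmid also carries lacI with its own promoter, so the lac repressor keeps the cassette off until repression is relieved with IPTG, independently of the host strain's repressor level. The automated feature table annotates the GST coding sequence but not the meg-3 fragment; the unannotated stretch immediately downstream of GST is the likely location of the insert. The cloning method is not recorded. The remaining annotations (rop and bom fragments, the lac promoter/operator, lacZα and a yciV fragment) are backbone remnants typical of pGEX vectors rather than functional parts of the payload.

The GST moiety allows affinity capture of the recombinant protein on glutathione resin. The associated work concerns how MEG-3 coordinates RNA and protein condensation, so the construct is presumably used to obtain the purified C-terminal region for in vitro study, although the record itself states only bacterial expression as its purpose.
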