Addgene plasmid #171203: pDC25
Purpose: bacterial experssion of a GST-tagged MEG-3 Cterminus
Depositing lab: Geraldine Seydoux. Depositing organization: Johns Hopkins University and School of Medicine. Publication: Coordination of RNA and protein condensation by the P granule protein MEG-3. Schmidt H, Putnam A, Rasoloson D, Seydoux G. bioRxiv 2020.10.15.340570 10.1101/2020.10.15.340570.
Backbone
  Vector backbone: pGEX-6p-1
  Vector type: Bacterial Expression
Growth in bacteria
  Bacterial resistance: Ampicillin, 100 μg/mL
  Growth temperature: 37°C
  Growth strain: DH5alpha
  Copy number: High Copy
Gene/Insert
  Gene/Insert name: meg-3
  Species: C. elegans (nematode)
  Mutation: aa545-862
  Entrez Gene: meg-3 (a.k.a. CELE_F52D2.4)
  Tag / fusion protein: GST (N terminal on insert)
  Cloning method: Unknown
Terms and licenses: Academic/Nonprofit Terms; Industry Terms: Not Available to Industry
Depositor comments: Please visit https://www.biorxiv.org/content/10.1101/2020.10.15.340570v1 for bioRxiv preprint.
How to cite: pDC25 was a gift from Geraldine Seydoux (Addgene plasmid # 171203 ; http://n2t.net/addgene:171203 ; RRID:Addgene_171203)
